Addgene plasmid #110261: WNK3 (WNK3B-c001)
Purpose: Baculovirus expression for structure determination; may not be full ORF
Depositing lab: Nicola Burgess-Brown. Depositing organization: University of Oxford.
Backbone
  Vector backbone: pFB-LIC-Bse
  Backbone manufacturer: Opher Gileadi (Addgene plasmid # 26108)
  Vector type: Insect Expression
Growth in bacteria
  Bacterial resistance: Ampicillin, 100 μg/mL
  Growth temperature: 37°C
  Growth strain: DH5alpha
  Copy number: High Copy
Gene/Insert
  Gene/Insert name: WNK3 (alt name: WNK lysine deficient protein kinase 3)
  Species: H. sapiens (human)
  Entrez Gene: WNK3 (a.k.a. PRKWNK3)
  Promoter: polyhedrin promoter
  Tag / fusion protein: His-TEV (N terminal on insert)
  Cloning method: Ligation Independent Cloning
  Sequencing primers: 5′ polyhedrin forward (5'-AAATGATAACCATCTCGC-3'); 3′ SV40pA-R
Terms and licenses: Academic/Nonprofit Terms; Industry Terms: Not Available to Industry
Depositor comments: Use SF9 cells for expression. 5O2C: https://www.thesgc.org/structures/5O2C.
How to cite: WNK3 (WNK3B-c001) was a gift from Nicola Burgess-Brown (Addgene plasmid # 110261 ; http://n2t.net/addgene:110261 ; RRID:Addgene_110261)
