[The description below was written by a language model from this plasmid's Addgene catalogue record and the feature table of its GenBank file.]
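Description:
WNK3 (WNK3B-c001) is a 5,921 bp baculovirus transfer plasmid built on the pFB-LIC-Bse backbone, a pFastBac-type insect expression vector adapted for ligation-independent cloning. It carries a human WNK3 (WNK lysine deficient protein kinase 3) coding fragment. The record warns that this may not be the full open reading frame, consistent with a construct designed for structure determination. The insert itself is not annotated in the feature table, but it would lie in the interval between the N-terminal tag and the SV40 polyadenylation signal. In E. coli the plasmid replicates from a high-copy ColE1/pUC-type origin and is selected with ampicillin through the bla gene. An f1 origin is also present.

Expression is driven by the Autographa californica polyhedrin promoter, a very strong, very late baculoviral promoter. The open reading frame begins with a 6xHis affinity tag followed by a TEV protease recognition site, so the kinase fragment can be captured by metal-affinity chromatography and the tag then cleaved off. The expression unit lies between the right and left ends of a mini-Tn7 element, which allow Tn7-mediated transposition of the cassette into a bacmid to generate recombinant baculovirus. A class 1 integron Pc promoter is annotated inside the Tn7 arms. In vectors of this type it usually drives a gentamicin resistance marker that moves with the cassette, but no such gene is annotated here. The depositor recommends Sf9 cells for expression and links the construct to a deposited crystal structure, indicating its use for producing recombinant WNK3 protein for structural and biochemical work.
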