LOCUS       Exported 5921 bp ds-DNA circular SYN 13-MAY-2021
DEFINITION  Baculovirus expression for structure determination; may not be full
            ORF.
ACCESSION   .
VERSION     .
KEYWORDS    WNK3 (WNK3B-c001)
SOURCE      synthetic DNA construct
  ORGANISM  synthetic DNA construct
REFERENCE   1 (bases 1 to 5921)
  TITLE     SGC Oxford April 2018 plasmids
REFERENCE   2 (bases 1 to 5921)
  AUTHORS   .
  TITLE     Direct Submission
  JOURNAL   Exported May 13, 2021 from SnapGene Server 1.1.58
            http://www.snapgene.com
FEATURES             Location/Qualifiers
     source          1..5921
                     /organism="synthetic DNA construct"
                     /mol_type="other DNA"
     promoter        1..92
                     /gene="polh from Autographa californica"
                     /label=polyhedrin promoter
                     /note="promoter for the baculovirus polyhedrin gene"
     primer_bind     17..34
                     /label=Polyhedrin-F
                     /note="Polyhedrin promoter, forward primer"
     CDS             154..171
                     /codon_start=1
                     /product="6xHis affinity tag"
                     /label=6xHis
                     /translation="HHHHHH"
     CDS             196..216
                     /codon_start=1
                     /product="tobacco etch virus (TEV) protease recognition and
                     cleavage site"
                     /label=TEV site
                     /translation="ENLYFQS"
     polyA_signal    1527..1661
                     /label=SV40 poly(A) signal
                     /note="SV40 polyadenylation signal"
     primer_bind     complement(1564..1583)
                     /label=SV40pA-R
                     /note="SV40 polyA, reverse primer"
     primer_bind     1618..1637
                     /label=EBV-rev
                     /note="SV40 polyA terminator, reverse primer"
     mobile_element  1690..1855
                     /mobile_element_type="transposon:Tn7"
                     /note="mini-Tn7 element (left end of the Tn7 transposon)"
     rep_origin      2039..2493
                     /direction=RIGHT
                     /label=f1 ori
                     /note="f1 bacteriophage origin of replication; arrow
                     indicates direction of (+) strand synthesis"
     primer_bind     complement(2126..2145)
                     /label=F1ori-R
                     /note="F1 origin, reverse primer"
     primer_bind     2335..2356
                     /label=F1ori-F
                     /note="F1 origin, forward primer"
     promoter        2519..2623
                     /gene="bla"
                     /label=AmpR promoter
     CDS             2624..3484
                     /codon_start=1
                     /gene="bla"
                     /product="beta-lactamase"
                     /label=AmpR
                     /note="confers resistance to ampicillin, carbenicillin, and
                     related antibiotics"
                     /translation="MSIQHFRVALIPFFAAFCLPVFAHPETLVKVKDAEDQLGARVGYI
                     ELDLNSGKILESFRPEERFPMMSTFKVLLCGAVLSRIDAGQEQLGRRIHYSQNDLVEYS
                     PVTEKHLTDGMTVRELCSAAITMSDNTAANLLLTTIGGPKELTAFLHNMGDHVTRLDRW
                     EPELNEAIPNDERDTTMPVAMATTLRKLLTGELLTLASRQQLIDWMEADKVAGPLLRSA
                     LPAGWFIADKSGAGERGSRGIIAALGPDGKPSRIVVIYTTGSQATMDERNRQIAEIGAS
                     LIKHW"
     primer_bind     complement(2842..2861)
                     /label=Amp-R
                     /note="Ampicillin resistance gene, reverse primer"
     rep_origin      3655..4243
                     /direction=RIGHT
                     /label=ori
                     /note="high-copy-number ColE1/pMB1/pBR322/pUC origin of
                     replication"
     primer_bind     4144..4163
                     /label=pBR322ori-F
                     /note="pBR322 origin, forward primer"
     primer_bind     4397..4414
                     /label=L4440
                     /note="L4440 vector, forward primer"
     mobile_element  4548..4772
                     /mobile_element_type="transposon:Tn7"
                     /note="mini-Tn7 element (right end of the Tn7 transposon)"
     promoter        complement(5542..5570)
                     /gene="intI1 (promoter lies within the coding sequence)"
                     /label=Pc promoter
                     /note="class 1 integron promoter"
ORIGIN
        1 atcatggaga taattaaaat gataaccatc tcgcaaataa ataagtattt tactgttttc
       61 gtaacagttt tgtaataaaa aaacctataa atattccgga ttattcatac cgtcccacca
      121 tcgggcgcgg atctcggtcc gaaaaccatg ggccaccatc atcatcatca ttcttctggt
      181 gtagatctgg gtaccgagaa cctgtacttc caatccatgg agaaaaatga aaaggaaatg
      241 gaagaagaag cagaaatgaa ggctgtagct acttctccta gtggcagatt cctgaaattt
      301 gacatagaac taggaagagg agcatttaaa acagtatata aaggactgga cactgaaaca
      361 tgggttgagg ttgcttggtg tgagctgcag gaccgaaagt taaccaaagc tgagcagcaa
      421 agattcaagg aagaagcaga gatgttgaag ggtctccagc accccaatat agttcgattt
      481 tatgattcct gggaatctat attaaaagga aagaaatgta ttgtattagt gactgaacta
      541 atgacatctg ggaccttaaa gacgtactta aaacgattta aagtcatgaa accaaaggtc
      601 ttaaggagct ggtgcaggca aattttaaag gggttgcagt tcttgcacac taggactcct
      661 cctattattc accgggatct gaagtgtgac aatattttca tcacgggacc cactggatct
      721 gtgaagattg gtgatctagg attagccacc ttaatgcgta cctcatttgc taagagtgtc
      781 attggaactc ctgagtttat ggctccagag atgtatgaag aacactatga tgaatccgta
      841 gatgtttatg cttttggaat gtgtatgctg gaaatggcca catcggagta tccttattct
      901 gagtgtcaga atgcagctca aatataccgg aaagtaacta gtggcataaa accagccagc
      961 ttcaataaag tcactgatcc tgaagtcaaa gaaatcattg aaggatgtat tcgtcaaaac
     1021 aaatctgaaa ggttgtctat cagggaccta ttaaaccatg cattttttgc tgaggataca
     1081 ggactgaggg tggagttagc agaagaagat gattgctcaa attcatccct tgctttaaga
     1141 ctctgggttg aagaccctaa aaaattgaaa ggcaaacaca aagacaatga agctattgaa
     1201 tttagtttca acttagaaac agatacacct gaggaagtag catatgaaat ggtcaagtct
     1261 gggttcttcc atgaaagtga ttccaaagct gttgctaaat ccattagaga ccgggtgacg
     1321 ccaataaaga agacaagaga gaagaagcct gcttgacagt aaaggtggat acggatccga
     1381 attcgagctc cgtcgacaag cttgtcgaga agtactagag gatcataatc agccatacca
     1441 catttgtaga ggttttactt gctttaaaaa acctcccaca cctccccctg aacctgaaac
     1501 ataaaatgaa tgcaattgtt gttgttaact tgtttattgc agcttataat ggttacaaat
     1561 aaagcaatag catcacaaat ttcacaaata aagcattttt ttcactgcat tctagttgtg
     1621 gtttgtccaa actcatcaat gtatcttatc atgtctggat ctgatcactg atatcgccta
     1681 ggagatccga accagataag tgaaatctag ttccaaacta ttttgtcatt tttaattttc
     1741 gtattagctt acgacgctac acccagttcc catctatttt gtcactcttc cctaaataat
     1801 ccttaaaaac tccatttcca cccctcccag ttcccaacta ttttgtccgc ccacagcggg
     1861 gcatttttct tcctgttatg tttttaatca aacatcctgc caactccatg tgacaaaccg
     1921 tcatcttcgg ctactttttc tctgtcacag aatgaaaatt tttctgtcat ctcttcgtta
     1981 ttaatgtttg taattgactg aatatcaacg cttatttgca gcctgaatgg cgaatgggnn
     2041 nnnnnnnnnn nnnnnnnnnn nnnnnnnnnn nnnnnnnnnn nnnnnnnnnn nnnnnnnnnn
     2101 nnnnnnnnnn nnnnnnnnnn nnnnnnnnnn nnnnnnnnnn nnnnnnnnnn nnnnnnnnnn
     2161 nncnnnnnnn nnnnnnnnnn nnnnnnnnnn nnnnnnnnnn nnnnnnnnnn nnnnnnnnnn
     2221 nnnnnnnnnn nnnnnnnnnn nnnnnnnnnn nnnnannnnn nnnnnnnnnn nnnnnnnnnn
     2281 nnnnnnnnnn nnnnnnnnnn nnnncctttg acgttggagt ccacgttctt aatagtggac
     2341 tcttgttcca aactggaaca acactcaacc ctatctcggt ctattctttt gatttataag
     2401 ggattttgcc gatttcggcc tattggttaa aaaatgagct gatttaacaa aaatttaacg
     2461 cgaattttaa caaaatatta acgcttacaa tttaggtggc acttttcggg gaaatgtgcg
     2521 cggaacccct atttgtttat ttttctaaat acattcaaat atgtatccgc tcatgagaca
     2581 ataaccctga taaatgcttc aataatattg aaaaaggaag agtatgagta ttcaacattt
     2641 ccgtgtcgcc cttattccct tttttgcggc attttgcctt cctgtttttg ctcacccaga
     2701 aacgctggtg aaagtaaaag atgctgaaga tcagttgggt gcacgagtgg gttacatcga
     2761 actggatctc aacagcggta agatccttga gagttttcgc cccgaagaac gttttccaat
     2821 gatgagcact tttaaagttc tgctatgtgg cgcggtatta tcccgtattg acgccgggca
     2881 agagcaactc ggtcgccgca tacactattc tcagaatgac ttggttgagt actcaccagt
     2941 cacagaaaag catcttacgg atggcatgac agtaagagaa ttatgcagtg ctgccataac
     3001 catgagtgat aacactgcgg ccaacttact tctgacaacg atcggaggac cgaaggagct
     3061 aaccgctttt ttgcacaaca tgggggatca tgtaactcgc cttgatcgtt gggaaccgga
     3121 gctgaatgaa gccataccaa acgacgagcg tgacaccacg atgcctgtag caatggcaac
     3181 aacgttgcgc aaactattaa ctggcgaact acttactcta gcttcccggc aacaattaat
     3241 agactggatg gaggcggata aagttgcagg accacttctg cgctcggccc ttccggctgg
     3301 ctggtttatt gctgataaat ctggagccgg tgagcgtggg tctcgcggta tcattgcagc
     3361 actggggcca gatggtaagc cctcccgtat cgtagttatc tacacgacgg ggagtcaggc
     3421 aactatggat gaacgaaata gacagatcgc tgagataggt gcctcactga ttaagcattg
     3481 gtaactgtca gaccaagttt actcatatat actttagatt gatttaaaac ttcattttta
     3541 atttaaaagg atctaggtga agatcctttt tgataatctc atgaccaaaa tcccttaacg
     3601 tgagttttcg ttccactgag cgtcagaccc cgtagaaaag atcaaaggat cttcttgaga
     3661 tccttttttt ctgcgcgtaa tctgctgctt gcaaacaaaa aaaccaccgc taccagcggt
     3721 ggtttgtttg ccggatcaag agctaccaac tctttttccg aaggtaactg gcttcagcag
     3781 agcgcagata ccaaatactg ttcttctagt gtagccgtag ttaggccacc acttcaagaa
     3841 ctctgtagca ccgcctacat acctcgctct gctaatcctg ttaccagtgg ctgctgccag
     3901 tggcgataag tcgtgtctta ccgggttgga ctcaagacga tagttaccgg ataaggcgca
     3961 gcggtcgggc tgaacggggg gttcgtgcac acagcccagc ttggagcgaa cgacctacac
     4021 cgaactgaga tacctacagc gtgagctatg agaaagcgcc acgcttcccg aagggagaaa
     4081 ggcggacagg tatccggtaa gcggcagggt cggaacagga gagcgcacga gggagcttcc
     4141 agggggaaac gcctggtatc tttatagtcc tgtcgggttt cgccacctct gacttgagcg
     4201 tcgatttttg tgatgctcgt caggggggcg gagcctatgg aaaaacgcca gcaacgcggc
     4261 ctttttacgg ttcctggcct tttgctggcc ttttgctcac atgttctttc ctgcgttatc
     4321 ccctgattct gtggataacc gtattaccgc ctttgagtga gctgataccg ctcgccgcag
     4381 ccgaacgacc gagcgcagcg agtcagtgag cgaggaagcg gaagagcgcc tgatgcggta
     4441 ttttctcctt acgcatctgt gcggtatttc acaccgcata gaccagccgc gtaacctggc
     4501 aaaatcggtt acggttgagt aataaatgga tgccctgcgt aagcgggtgt gggcggacaa
     4561 taaagtctta aactgaacaa aatagatcta aactatgaca ataaagtctt aaactagaca
     4621 gaatagttgt aaactgaaat cagtccagtt atgctgtgaa aaagcatact ggacttttgt
     4681 tatggctaaa gcaaactctt cattttctga agtgcaaatt gcccgtcgta ttaaagaggg
     4741 gcgtggccaa gggcatggta aagactatat tcgcggcgtt gtgacaattt accgaacaac
     4801 tccgcggccg ggaagccgat ctcggcttga acgaattgtt aggtggcggt acttgggtcg
     4861 atatcaaagt gcatcacttc ttcccgtatg cccaactttg tatagagagc cactgcggga
     4921 tcgtcaccgt aatctgcttg cacgtagatc acataagcac caagcgcgtt ggcctcatgc
     4981 ttgagcagat tgatgagcgc ggtggcaatg ccctgcctcc ggtgctcgcc ggagactgcg
     5041 agatcataga tatagatctc actacgcggc tgctcaaact tgggcagaac gtaagccgcg
     5101 agagcgccaa caaccgcttc ttggtcgaag gcagcaagcg cgatgaatgt cttactacgg
     5161 agcaagttcc cgaggtaatc ggagtccggc tgatgttggg agtaggtggc tacgtctccg
     5221 aactcacgac cgaaaagatc aagagcagcc cgcatggatt tgacttggtc agggccgagc
     5281 ctacatgtgc gaatgatgcc catacttgag ccacctaact ttgttttagg gcgactgccc
     5341 tgctgcgtaa catcgttgct gctccataac atcaaacatc gacccacggc gtaacgcgct
     5401 tgctgcttgg atgcccgagg catagactgt acaaaaaaac agtcataaca agccatgaaa
     5461 accgccactg cgccgttacc accgctgcgt tcggtcaagg ttctggacca gttgcgtgag
     5521 cgcatacgct acttgcatta cagtttacga accgaacagg cttatgtcaa ctgggttcgt
     5581 gccttcatcc gtttccacgg tgtgcgtcac ccggcaacct tgggcagcag cgaagtcgag
     5641 gcatttctgt cctggctggc gaacgagcgc aaggtttcgg tctccacgca tcgtcaggca
     5701 ttggcggcct tgctgttctt ctacggcaag gtgctgtgca cggatctgcc ctggcttcag
     5761 gagatcggaa gacctcggcc gtcgcggcgc ttgccggtgg tgctgacccc ggatgaagtg
     5821 gttcgcatcc tcggttttct ggaaggcgag catcgtttgt tcgcccagga ctctagctat
     5881 agttctagtg gttggctacg tatactccgg aatattaata g
//
