>Addgene plasmid #110261 | WNK3 (WNK3B-c001) | depositor partial sequence | sequence record 207535 | Insert Sequence
ATGGGCCACCATCATCATCATCATTCTTCTGGTGTAGATCTGGGTACCGAGAACCTGTACTTCCAATCCA
TGGAGAAAAATGAAAAGGAAATGGAAGAAGAAGCAGAAATGAAGGCTGTAGCTACTTCTCCTAGTGGCAG
ATTCCTGAAATTTGACATAGAACTAGGAAGAGGAGCATTTAAAACAGTATATAAAGGACTGGACACTGAA
ACATGGGTTGAGGTTGCTTGGTGTGAGCTGCAGGACCGAAAGTTAACCAAAGCTGAGCAGCAAAGATTCA
AGGAAGAAGCAGAGATGTTGAAGGGTCTCCAGCACCCCAATATAGTTCGATTTTATGATTCCTGGGAATC
TATATTAAAAGGAAAGAAATGTATTGTATTAGTGACTGAACTAATGACATCTGGGACCTTAAAGACGTAC
TTAAAACGATTTAAAGTCATGAAACCAAAGGTCTTAAGGAGCTGGTGCAGGCAAATTTTAAAGGGGTTGC
AGTTCTTGCACACTAGGACTCCTCCTATTATTCACCGGGATCTGAAGTGTGACAATATTTTCATCACGGG
ACCCACTGGATCTGTGAAGATTGGTGATCTAGGATTAGCCACCTTAATGCGTACCTCATTTGCTAAGAGT
GTCATTGGAACTCCTGAGTTTATGGCTCCAGAGATGTATGAAGAACACTATGATGAATCCGTAGATGTTT
ATGCTTTTGGAATGTGTATGCTGGAAATGGCCACATCGGAGTATCCTTATTCTGAGTGTCAGAATGCAGC
TCAAATATACCGGAAAGTAACTAGTGGCATAAAACCAGCCAGCTTCAATAAAGTCACTGATCCTGAAGTC
AAAGAAATCATTGAAGGATGTATTCGTCAAAACAAATCTGAAAGGTTGTCTATCAGGGACCTATTAAACC
ATGCATTTTTTGCTGAGGATACAGGACTGAGGGTGGAGTTAGCAGAAGAAGATGATTGCTCAAATTCATC
CCTTGCTTTAAGACTCTGGGTTGAAGACCCTAAAAAATTGAAAGGCAAACACAAAGACAATGAAGCTATT
GAATTTAGTTTCAACTTAGAAACAGATACACCTGAGGAAGTAGCATATGAAATGGTCAAGTCTGGGTTCT
TCCATGAAAGTGATTCCAAAGCTGTTGCTAAATCCATTAGAGACCGGGTGACGCCAATAAAGAAGACAAG
AGAGAAGAAGCCTGCTTGACAGTAAAGGTGGATACGGATCCGAATTCGAGCTCCGTCGACAAGCTT
